>Addgene plasmid #209016 | pFSynWSyt1C2AB(80 JuxtaK-421)msGFP | addgene full sequence | sequence record 413984 | Addgene NGS Result
GTCGACGGATCGGGAGATCTCCCGATCCCCTATGGTGCACTCTCAGTACAATCTGCTCTGATGCCGCATA
GTTAAGCCAGTATCTGCTCCCTGCTTGTGTGTTGGAGGTCGCTGAGTAGTGCGCGAGCAAAATTTAAGCT
ACAACAAGGCAAGGCTTGACCGACAATTGCATGAAGAATCTGCTTAGGGTTAGGCGTTTTGCGCTGCTTC
GCGATGTACGGGCCAGATATACGCGTTGACATTGATTATTGACTAGTTATTAATAGTAATCAATTACGGG
GTCATTAGTTCATAGCCCATATATGGAGTTCCGCGTTACATAACTTACGGTAAATGGCCCGCCTGGCTGA
CCGCCCAACGACCCCCGCCCATTGACGTCAATAATGACGTATGTTCCCATAGTAACGCCAATAGGGACTT
TCCATTGACGTCAATGGGTGGAGTATTTACGGTAAACTGCCCACTTGGCAGTACATCAAGTGTATCATAT
GCCAAGTACGCCCCCTATTGACGTCAATGACGGTAAATGGCCCGCCTGGCATTATGCCCAGTACATGACC
TTATGGGACTTTCCTACTTGGCAGTACATCTACGTATTAGTCATCGCTATTACCATGGTGATGCGGTTTT
GGCAGTACATCAATGGGCGTGGATAGCGGTTTGACTCACGGGGATTTCCAAGTCTCCACCCCATTGACGT
CAATGGGAGTTTGTTTTGGCACCAAAATCAACGGGACTTTCCAAAATGTCGTAACAACTCCGCCCCATTG
ACGCAAATGGGCGGTAGGCGTGTACGGTGGGAGGTCTATATAAGCAGCGCGTTTTGCCTGTACTGGGTCT
CTCTGGTTAGACCAGATCTGAGCCTGGGAGCTCTCTGGCTAACTAGGGAACCCACTGCTTAAGCCTCAAT
AAAGCTTGCCTTGAGTGCTTCAAGTAGTGTGTGCCCGTCTGTTGTGTGACTCTGGTAACTAGAGATCCCT
CAGACCCTTTTAGTCAGTGTGGAAAATCTCTAGCAGTGGCGCCCGAACAGGGACTTGAAAGCGAAAGGGA
AACCAGAGGAGCTCTCTCGACGCAGGACTCGGCTTGCTGAAGCGCGCACGGCAAGAGGCGAGGGGCGGCG
ACTGGTGAGTACGCCAAAAATTTTGACTAGCGGAGGCTAGAAGGAGAGAGATGGGTGCGAGAGCGTCAGT
ATTAAGCGGGGGAGAATTAGATCGCGATGGGAAAAAATTCGGTTAAGGCCAGGGGGAAAGAAAAAATATA
AATTAAAACATATAGTATGGGCAAGCAGGGAGCTAGAACGATTCGCAGTTAATCCTGGCCTGTTAGAAAC
ATCAGAAGGCTGTAGACAAATACTGGGACAGCTACAACCATCCCTTCAGACAGGATCAGAAGAACTTAGA
TCATTATATAATACAGTAGCAACCCTCTATTGTGTGCATCAAAGGATAGAGATAAAAGACACCAAGGAAG
CTTTAGACAAGATAGAGGAAGAGCAAAACAAAAGTAAGACCACCGCACAGCAAGCGGCCGCTGATCTTCA
GACCTGGAGGAGGAGATATGAGGGACAATTGGAGAAGTGAATTATATAAATATAAAGTAGTAAAAATTGA
ACCATTAGGAGTAGCACCCACCAAGGCAAAGAGAAGAGTGGTGCAGAGAGAAAAAAGAGCAGTGGGAATA
GGAGCTTTGTTCCTTGGGTTCTTGGGAGCAGCAGGAAGCACTATGGGCGCAGCGTCAATGACGCTGACGG
TACAGGCCAGACAATTATTGTCTGGTATAGTGCAGCAGCAGAACAATTTGCTGAGGGCTATTGAGGCGCA
ACAGCATCTGTTGCAACTCACAGTCTGGGGCATCAAGCAGCTCCAGGCAAGAATCCTGGCTGTGGAAAGA
TACCTAAAGGATCAACAGCTCCTGGGGATTTGGGGTTGCTCTGGAAAACTCATTTGCACCACTGCTGTGC
CTTGGAATGCTAGTTGGAGTAATAAATCTCTGGAACAGATTTGGAATCACACGACCTGGATGGAGTGGGA
CAGAGAAATTAACAATTACACAAGCTTAATACACTCCTTAATTGAAGAATCGCAAAACCAGCAAGAAAAG
AATGAACAAGAATTATTGGAATTAGATAAATGGGCAAGTTTGTGGAATTGGTTTAACATAACAAATTGGC
TGTGGTATATAAAATTATTCATAATGATAGTAGGAGGCTTGGTAGGTTTAAGAATAGTTTTTGCTGTACT
TTCTATAGTGAATAGAGTTAGGCAGGGATATTCACCATTATCGTTTCAGACCCACCTCCCAACCCCGAGG
GGACCCGACAGGCCCGAAGGAATAGAAGAAGAAGGTGGAGAGAGAGACAGAGACAGATCCATTCGATTAG
TGAACGGATCGGCACTGCGTGCGCCAATTCTGCAGACAAATGGCAGTATTCATCCACAATTTTAAAAGAA
AAGGGGGGATTGGGGGGTACAGTGCAGGGGAAAGAATAGTAGACATAATAGCAACAGACATACAAACTAA
AGAATTACAAAAACAAATTACAAAAATTCAAAATTTTCGGGTTTATTACAGGGACAGCAGAGATCCAGTT
TGGTTAATTAAAGTGCAAGTGGTTTTAGGACCAGGATGAGGCGGGGTGGGGGTGCCTACCTGACGACCGA
CCCCGACCCACTGGACAAGCACCCAACCCCCATTCCCCAAATTGCGCATCCCCTATCAGAGAGGGGGAGG
GGAAACAGGATGCGGCGAGGCGCGTGCGCACTGCCAGCTTCAGCACCGCGGACAGTGCCTTCGCCCCCGC
CTGGCGGCGCGCGCCACCGCCGCCTCAGCACTGAAGGCGCGCTGACGTCACTCGCCGGTCCCCCGTAAAC
TCCCCTTCCCGGCCACCTTGGTCGCGTCCGCGCCGCCGCCGGCCCAGCCGGACCGCACCACGCGAGGCGC
GAGATAGGGGGGCACGGGCGCGACCATCTGCGCTGCGGCGCCGGCGACTCAGCGCTGCCTCAGTCTGCGG
TGGGCAGCGGAGGAGTCGTGTCGTGCCTGAGAGCGCAGGTACGGCTAGCGCCACCATGAACCAATGTTTG
TTCCAATCGACCAACAACACTCAGGGGTCGGAAAACGGAGGAAACAACGCCATTAACATGCAAGACGTGA
ACGACTTAGGGTCGACCATGACTGATCAGGCCCTTAATGATGACGATGCTGAAACCGGACTGACTGATGG
AGAAGAAAACGAAGAGCCCACTGAAGAGGAGAAACTGGGAAAGCTCCAATATTCACTGGACTATGACTTC
CAGAATAACCAGCTGTTGGTGGGAATCATCCAGGCTGCTGAACTGCCCGCCCTGGACATGGGGGGTACAT
CCGATCCATACGTCAAAGTCTTCCTGCTGCCTGACAAAAAGAAGAAATTTGAGACTAAAGTCCACCGGAA
AACCCTCAATCCAGTCTTCAATGAACAATTTACTTTCAAGGTGCCCTACTCGGAATTAGGTGGCAAAACC
CTGGTGATGGCTGTGTATGACTTTGATCGCTTCTCCAAGCATGACATCATCGGAGAGTTCAAAGTTCCTA
TGAACACCGTGGATTTTGGCCATGTGACCGAGGAGTGGCGTGATCTCCAGAGCGCTGAGAAAGAAGAGCA
AGAGAAACTGGGTGACATCTGCTTCTCCCTCCGCTACGTCCCTACTGCCGGCAAACTGACTGTTGTCATT
CTGGAAGCCAAGAACCTGAAGAAGATGGATGTGGGTGGCTTATCTGATCCCTACGTGAAGATTCACCTGA
TGCAGAACGGTAAGAGGCTGAAGAAGAAAAAGACGACGATTAAGAAGAACACACTCAACCCCTACTACAA
CGAGTCCTTCAGCTTTGAAGTTCCGTTCGAGCAAATCCAGAAAGTGCAAGTGGTGGTAACTGTTTTGGAC
TATGACAAGATTGGCAAGAACGACGCCATCGGCAAAGTCTTCGTTGGTTACAACAGCACTGGGGCGGAGC
TGCGACACTGGTCAGACATGCTGGCCAACCCCCGGCGACCCATCGCACAGTGGCACACTCTGCAGGTAGA
GGAGGAGGTTGATGCCATGCTGGCTGTCAAGAAGGGATCCGGAAGTTCGGGGTCCAGCGGTTCTTCAGGC
AGTTCCATGGATAGCACTGAGAGCCTGTTCACCGGGGTGGTGCCCATCCTGGTCGAGCTGGACGGCGACG
TAAACGGCCACAAGTTCAGCGTGCGCGGCGAGGGCGAGGGCGATGCCACCAACGGCAAGCTGACCCTGAA
GTTCATCTGCACCACCGGCAAGCTGCCCGTGCCCTGGCCCACCCTCGTGACCACCCTGACCTACGGCGTG
CAGTGCTTCAGCCGCTACCCCGACCACATGAAGCAGCACGACTTCTTCAAGTCCGCCATGCCCGAAGGCT
ACGTCCAGGAGCGCACCATCACCTTCAAGGACGACGGCACCTACAAGACCCGCGCCGAGGTGAAGTTCGA
GGGCGACACCCTGGTGAACCGCATCGAGCTGAAGGGCATCGACTTCAAGGAGGACGGCAACATCCTGGGG
CACAAGCTGGAGTACAACTTCAACAGCCACAACGTCTATATCACCGCCGACAAGCAGAAGAACGGCATCA
AGGCCAACTTCAAGATCCGCCACAACGTGGAGGACGGCAGCGTGCAGCTCGCCGACCACTACCAGCAGAA
CACCCCCATCGGCGACGGCCCCGTGCTGCTGCCCGACAACCACTACCTGAGCACCCAGTCCAAGCTGAGC
AAAGACCCCAACGAGAAGCGCGATCACATGGTCCTGCTGGAGTTCGTGACCGCCGCCGGGATCACTCACG
GCTAAGAATTCGATATCAAGCTTATCGATAATCAACCTCTGGATTACAAAATTTGTGAAAGATTGACTGG
TATTCTTAACTATGTTGCTCCTTTTACGCTATGTGGATACGCTGCTTTAATGCCTTTGTATCATGCTATT
GCTTCCCGTATGGCTTTCATTTTCTCCTCCTTGTATAAATCCTGGTTGCTGTCTCTTTATGAGGAGTTGT
GGCCCGTTGTCAGGCAACGTGGCGTGGTGTGCACTGTGTTTGCTGACGCAACCCCCACTGGTTGGGGCAT
TGCCACCACCTGTCAGCTCCTTTCCGGGACTTTCGCTTTCCCCCTCCCTATTGCCACGGCGGAACTCATC
GCCGCCTGCCTTGCCCGCTGCTGGACAGGGGCTCGGCTGTTGGGCACTGACAATTCCGTGGTGTTGTCGG
GGAAATCATCGTCCTTTCCTTGGCTGCTCGCCTGTGTTGCCACCTGGATTCTGCGCGGGACGTCCTTCTG
CTACGTCCCTTCGGCCCTCAATCCAGCGGACCTTCCTTCCCGCGGCCTGCTGCCGGCTCTGCGGCCTCTT
CCGCGTCTTCGCCTTCGCCCTCAGACGAGTCGGATCTCCCTTTGGGCCGCCTCCCCGCATCGATACCGTC
GACCTCGAGACCTAGAAAAACATGGAGCAATCACAAGTAGCAATACAGCAGCTACCAATGCTGATTGTGC
CTGGCTAGAAGCACAAGAGGAGGAGGAGGTGGGTTTTCCAGTCACACCTCAGGTACCTTTAAGACCAATG
ACTTACAAGGCAGCTGTAGATCTTAGCCACTTTTTAAAAGAAAAGGGGGGACTGGAAGGGCTAATTCACT
CCCAACGAAGACAAGATATCCTTGATCTGTGGATCTACCACACACAAGGCTACTTCCCTGATTGGCAGAA
CTACACACCAGGGCCAGGGATCAGATATCCACTGACCTTTGGATGGTGCTACAAGCTAGTACCAGTTGAG
CAAGAGAAGGTAGAAGAAGCCAATGAAGGAGAGAACACCCGCTTGTTACACCCTGTGAGCCTGCATGGGA
TGGATGACCCGGAGAGAGAAGTATTAGAGTGGAGGTTTGACAGCCGCCTAGCATTTCATCACATGGCCCG
AGAGCTGCATCCGGACTGTACTGGGTCTCTCTGGTTAGACCAGATCTGAGCCTGGGAGCTCTCTGGCTAA
CTAGGGAACCCACTGCTTAAGCCTCAATAAAGCTTGCCTTGAGTGCTTCAAGTAGTGTGTGCCCGTCTGT
TGTGTGACTCTGGTAACTAGAGATCCCTCAGACCCTTTTAGTCAGTGTGGAAAATCTCTAGCAGGGCCCG
TTTAAACCCGCTGATCAGCCTCGACTGTGCCTTCTAGTTGCCAGCCATCTGTTGTTTGCCCCTCCCCCGT
GCCTTCCTTGACCCTGGAAGGTGCCACTCCCACTGTCCTTTCCTAATAAAATGAGGAAATTGCATCGCAT
TGTCTGAGTAGGTGTCATTCTATTCTGGGGGGTGGGGTGGGGCAGGACAGCAAGGGGGAGGATTGGGAAG
ACAATAGCAGGCATGCTGGGGATGCGGTGGGCTCTATGGCTTCTGAGGCGGAAAGAACCAGCTGGGGCTC
TAGGGGGTATCCCC
[124 nt withheld, positions 6455-6578]
C
[91 nt withheld, positions 6580-6670]
A
[49 nt withheld, positions 6672-6720]
CCTTTGACGTTGGAGTCCACGTTCTTT
[37 nt withheld, positions 6748-6784]
ACCCTATCTCGGTCTATTCTTTTGATTTATAAGGGATTTTGCCGATTTCGGCCTATTGGTTAAAAAATGA
GCTGATTTAACAAAAATTTAACGCGAATTAATTCTGTGGAATGTGTGTCAGTTAGGGTGTGGAAAGTCCC
CAGGCTCCCCAGCAGGCAGAAGTATGCAAAGCATGCATCTCAATTAGTCAGCAACCAGGTGTGGAAAGTC
CCCAGGCTCCCCAGCAGGCAGAAGTATGCAAAGCATGCATCTCAATTAGTCAGCAACCATAGTCCCGCCC
CTAACTCCGCCCATCCCGCCCCTAACTCCGCCCAGTTCCGCCCATTCTCCGCCCCATGGCTGACTAATTT
TTTTTATTTATGCAGAGGCCGAGGCCGCCTCTGCCTCTGAGCTATTCCAGAAGTAGTGAGGAGGCTTTTT
TGGAGGCCTAGGCTTTTGCAAAAAGCTCCCGGGAGCTTGTATATCCATTTTCGGATCTGATCAGCACGTG
TTGACAATTAATCATCGGCATAGTATATCGGCATAGTATAATACGACAAGGTGAGGAACTAAACCATGGC
CAAGTTGACCAGTGCCGTTCCGGTGCTCACCGCGCGCGACGTCGCCGGAGCGGTCGAGTTCTGGACCGAC
CGGCTCGGGTTCTCCCGGGACTTCGTGGAGGACGACTTCGCCGGTGTGGTCCGGGACGACGTGACCCTGT
TCATCAGCGCGGTCCAGGACCAGGTGGTGCCGGACAACACCCTGGCCTGGGTGTGGGTGCGCGGCCTGGA
CGAGCTGTACGCCGAGTGGTCGGAGGTCGTGTCCACGAACTTCCGGGACGCCTCCGGGCCGGCCATGACC
GAGATCGGCGAGCAGCCGTGGGGGCGGGAGTTCGCCCTGCGCGACCCGGCCGGCAACTGCGTGCACTTCG
TGGCCGAGGAGCAGGACTGACACGTGCTACGAGATTTCGATTCCACCGCCGCCTTCTATGAAAGGTTGGG
CTTCGGAATCGTTTTCCGGGACGCCGGCTGGATGATCCTCCAGCGCGGGGATCTCATGCTGGAGTTCTTC
GCCCACCCCAACTTGTTTATTGCAGCTTATAATGGTTACAAATAAAGCAATAGCATCACAAATTTCACAA
ATAAAGCATTTTTTTCACTGCATTCTAGTTGTGGTTTGTCCAAACTCATCAATGTATCTTATCATGTCTG
TATACCGTCGACCTCTAGCTAGAGCTTGGCGTAATCATGGTCATAGCTGTTTCCTGTGTGAAATTGTTAT
CCGCTCACAATTCCACACAACATACGAGCCGGAAGCATAAAGTGTAAAGCCTGGGGTGCCTAATGAGTGA
GCTAACTCACATTAATTGCGTTGCGCTCACTGCCCGCTTTCCAGTCGGGAAACCTGTCGTGCCAGCTGCA
TTAATGAATCGGCCAACGCGCGGGGAGAGGCGGTTTGCGTATTGGGCGCTCTTCCGCTTCCTCGCTCACT
GACTCGCTGCGCTCGGTCGTTCGGCTGCGGCGAGCGGTATCAGCTCACTCAAAGGCGGTAATACGGTTAT
CCACAGAATCAGGGGATAACGCAGGAAAGAACATGTGAGCAAAAGGCCAGCAAAAGGCCAGGAACCGTAA
AAAGGCCGCGTTGCTGGCGTTTTTCCATAGGCTCCGCCCCCCTGACGAGCATCACAAAAATCGACGCTCA
AGTCAGAGGTGGCGAAACCCGACAGGACTATAAAGATACCAGGCGTTTCCCCCTGGAAGCTCCCTCGTGC
GCTCTCCTGTTCCGACCCTGCCGCTTACCGGATACCTGTCCGCCTTTCTCCCTTCGGGAAGCGTGGCGCT
TTCTCATAGCTCACGCTGTAGGTATCTCAGTTCGGTGTAGGTCGTTCGCTCCAAGCTGGGCTGTGTGCAC
GAACCCCCCGTTCAGCCCGACCGCTGCGCCTTATCCGGTAACTATCGTCTTGAGTCCAACCCGGTAAGAC
ACGACTTATCGCCACTGGCAGCAGCCACTGGTAACAGGATTAGCAGAGCGAGGTATGTAGGCGGTGCTAC
AGAGTTCTTGAAGTGGTGGCCTAACTACGGCTACACTAGAAGAACAGTATTTGGTATCTGCGCTCTGCTG
AAGCCAGTTACCTTCGGAAAAAGAGTTGGTAGCTCTTGATCCGGCAAACAAACCACCGCTGGTAGCGGTG
GTTTTTTTGTTTGCAAGCAGCAGATTACGCGCAGAAAAAAAGGATCTCAAGAAGATCCTTTGATCTTTTC
TACGGGGTCTGACGCTCAGTGGAACGAAAACTCACGTTAAGGGATTTTGGTCATGAGATTATCAAAAAGG
ATCTTCACCTAGATCCTTTTAAATTAAAAATGAAGTTTTAAATCAATCTAAAGTATATATGAGTAAACTT
GGTCTGACAGTTACCAATGCTTAATCAGTGAGGCACCTATCTCAGCGATCTGTCTATTTCGTTCATCCAT
AGTTGCCTGACTCCCCGTCGTGTAGATAACTACGATACGGGAGGGCTTACCATCTGGCCCCAGTGCTGCA
ATGATACCGCGAGACCCACGCTCACCGGCTCCAGATTTATCAGCAATAAACCAGCCAGCCGGAAGGGCCG
AGCGCAGAAGTGGTCCTGCAACTTTATCCGCCTCCATCCAGTCTATTAATTGTTGCCGGGAAGCTAGAGT
AAGTAGTTCGCCAGTTAATAGTTTGCGCAACGTTGTTGCCATTGCTACAGGCATCGTGGTGTCACGCTCG
TCGTTTGGTATGGCTTCATTCAGCTCCGGTTCCCAACGATCAAGGCGAGTTACATGATCCCCCATGTTGT
GCAAAAAAGCGGTTAGCTCCTTCGGTCCTCCGATCGTTGTCAGAAGTAAGTTGGCCGCAGTGTTATCACT
CATGGTTATGGCAGCACTGCATAATTCTCTTACTGTCATGCCATCCGTAAGATGCTTTTCTGTGACTGGT
GAGTACTCAACCAAGTCATTCTGAGAATAGTGTATGCGGCGACCGAGTTGCTCTTGCCCGGCGTCAATAC
GGGATAATACCGCGCCACATAGCAGAACTTTAAAAGTGCTCATCATTGGAAAACGTTCTTCGGGGCGAAA
ACTCTCAAGGATCTTACCGCTGTTGAGATCCAGTTCGATGTAACCCACTCGTGCACCCAACTGATCTTCA
GCATCTTTTACTTTCACCAGCGTTTCTGGGTGAGCAAAAACAGGAAGGCAAAATGCCGCAAAAAAGGGAA
TAAGGGCGACACGGAAATGTTGAATACTCATACTCTTCCTTTTTCAATATTATTGAAGCATTTATCAGGG
TTATTGTCTCATGAGCGGATACATATTTGAATGTATTTAGAAAAATAAACAAATAGGGGTTCCGCGCACA
TTTCCCCGAAAAGTGCCACCTGAC
Features (pLannotate 1.2.2; 31 found; start..end, strand, type, name):
     31..83      -  misc_feature   bom (fragment): basis of mobility region from pBR322
    238..617     +  enhancer       CMV enhancer: human cytomegalovirus immediate early enhancer
    618..817     +  promoter       CMV promoter: human cytomegalovirus (CMV) immediate early promoter
    835..1015    +  LTR            5' LTR (truncated): truncated 5' long terminal repeat (LTR) from HIV-1
   1062..1187    +  misc_feature   HIV-1 Ψ: packaging signal of human immunodeficiency virus type 1
   1171..1534    +  CDS            HIV-1 gag (fragment): gag protein from human immunodeficiency virus 1; gag
   1680..1913    +  misc_feature   RRE: The Rev response element (RRE) of HIV-1 allows for Rev-dependent mRNA export from the nucleus to the cytoplasm.
   2290..2390    +  CDS            Rev (fragment): human immunodeficiency virus 1 (HIV-1) Rev protein; rev; enhances nuclear export of unspliced and incompletely spliced viral mRNAs
   2440..2557    +  misc_feature   cPPT/CTS: central polypurine tract and central termination sequence of HIV-1
   2602..3048    +  promoter       hSyn promoter: human synapsin I promoter; confers neuron-specific expression (Kügler et al., 2003)
   3072..4094    +  CDS            Syt1 (fragment): SYT1_MOUSE - Experimental evidence at protein level: Swiss-Prot protein existence level 1. Calcium sensor that participates in triggering neurotransmitter release at the synapse (PubMed:11242035). May have a regulatory role in the membrane interactions during trafficking of synaptic vesicles at the active zone of the synapse (PubMed:7961887). It binds acidic phospholipids with a specificity that requires the presence of both an acidic head group and a diacyl backbone. A Ca(2+)- dependent interaction between synaptotagmin and putative receptors for activated protein kinase C has also been repor
   4137..4826    +  CDS            msGFP2: photostable monomeric superfolder GFP (Valbuena et al., 2020)
   4836..4860    +  misc_feature   MCS (fragment): pBluescript multiple cloning site
   4860..5448    +  misc_feature   WPRE: woodchuck hepatitis virus posttranscriptional regulatory element
   5385..5966    +  CDS            nef (fragment): NEF_HV1H2 - Experimental evidence at protein level: Swiss-Prot protein existence level 1. Extracellular Nef protein targets CD4(+) T-lymphocytes for apoptosis by interacting with CXCR4 surface receptors. From Human immunodeficiency virus type 1 group M subtype B (isolate HXB2) (HIV-1).
   5973..6153    +  LTR            5' LTR (truncated): truncated 5' long terminal repeat (LTR) from HIV-1
   6185..6409    +  polyA_signal   bGH poly(A) signal: bovine growth hormone polyadenylation signal
   6413..6434    +  promoter       SV40 promoter (fragment): SV40 enhancer and early promoter
   6455..6883    +  rep_origin     f1 ori (sequence partly withheld): f1 bacteriophage origin of replication; arrow indicates direction of (+) strand synthesis
   6897..7226    +  promoter       SV40 promoter: SV40 enhancer and early promoter
   7274..7321    +  promoter       EM7 promoter: synthetic bacterial promoter&nbsp
   7340..7714    +  CDS            BleoR: antibiotic-binding protein; Sh ble from Streptoalloteichus hindustanus; confers resistance to bleomycin, phleomycin, and Zeocin™
   7724..7849    +  CDS            ble (fragment): BLE_KLEPN - Experimental evidence at protein level: Swiss-Prot protein existence level 1. Binding protein with a strong affinity to the bleomycin family of antibiotics. Binds to CL990; an antimitotic-antibiotic compound. From Klebsiella pneumoniae.
   7844..7965    +  polyA_signal   SV40 poly(A) signal: SV40 polyadenylation signal
   8038..8054    -  protein_bind   lac operator: The lac repressor binds to the lac operator to inhibit transcription in E. coli. This inhibition can be relieved by adding lactose or isopropyl-β-D-thiogalactopyranoside (IPTG). lac repressor encoded by lacI
   8062..8092    -  promoter       lac promoter: promoter for the E. coli lac operon
   8107..8128    -  protein_bind   CAP binding site: CAP binding activates transcription in the presence of cAMP. E. coli catabolite activator protein
   8141..8233    -  CDS            lacI (fragment): lac repressor; lacI; The lac repressor binds to the lac operator to inhibit transcription in E. coli. This inhibition can be relieved by adding lactose or isopropyl-β-D-thiogalactopyranoside (IPTG).
   8416..9004    -  rep_origin     ori: high-copy-number ColE1/pMB1/pBR322/pUC origin of replication
   9175..10035   -  CDS            AmpR: β-lactamase; bla; confers resistance to ampicillin, carbenicillin, and related antibiotics
  10036..10140   -  promoter       AmpR promoter: bla
