[The description below was written by a language model from this plasmid's Addgene catalogue record and pLannotate feature annotations shown in this document.]
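Description:
pFSynWSyt1C2AB(80 JuxtaK-421)msGFP is a lentiviral transfer plasmid of about 10.2 kb, built on the FUGW backbone, for expressing a GFP-tagged fragment of rat synaptotagmin 1 in mammalian cells. It is maintained in E. coli through a high-copy ColE1/pUC-type origin with ampicillin selection (AmpR), and an f1 origin is also present. Outside the viral region, an SV40/EM7-driven BleoR cassette with an SV40 poly(A) signal could provide Zeocin-type selection, although the record does not describe its use.

The viral genome is transcribed from a CMV enhancer/promoter fused to a truncated HIV-1 5' LTR. It carries the Ψ packaging signal with a partial gag sequence, the Rev response element for Rev-dependent nuclear export, and the cPPT/CTS element. Within this frame, the human synapsin I promoter, which confers neuron-specific expression, drives the insert. The insert covers residues 80–421 of Syt1, that is, the juxtamembrane linker plus the tandem C2A and C2B domains, without the N-terminal luminal and transmembrane portions. The "Juxta K" mutation replaces the lysines in the 80–95 stretch of the linker with uncharged residues, neutralizing this basic patch. A monomeric superfolder GFP (annotated as msGFP2) is fused to the C terminus. A WPRE downstream enhances transcript expression, followed by a truncated 3' LTR and a bGH polyadenylation signal.

The construct is intended for overexpressing this charge-neutralized cytoplasmic Syt1 fragment. The associated study examined how the juxtamembrane linker regulates calcium binding through liquid-liquid phase separation.
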