Addgene plasmid #209016: pFSynWSyt1C2AB(80 JuxtaK-421)msGFP
Purpose: Overexpression of truncated syt1 with Juxta K mutations and tagged with GFP in mammalian cells
Depositing lab: Edwin Chapman. Depositing organization: University of Wisconsin, Madison. Publication: The juxtamembrane linker of synaptotagmin 1 regulates Ca(2+) binding via liquid-liquid phase separation. Mehta N, Mondal S, Watson ET, Cui Q, Chapman ER. Nat Commun. 2024 Jan 4;15(1):262. doi: 10.1038/s41467-023-44414-5. PubMed 38177243.
Backbone
  Vector backbone: FUGW (Addgene #14883)
  Vector type: Mammalian Expression, Lentiviral
Growth in bacteria
  Bacterial resistance: Ampicillin, 100 μg/mL
  Growth temperature: 37°C
  Growth strain: NEB Stable
  Copy number: High Copy
Gene/Insert
  Gene/Insert name: syt1
  Species: R. norvegicus (rat)
  Mutation: aa 80-421 only, Juxta K mutant (80KKCLFKKKNKKKGKEK95->NQCLFQSTNNTQGSEN)
  Entrez Gene: Syt1 (a.k.a. P65)
  Tag / fusion protein: msfGFP (C terminal on insert)
  Cloning method: Unknown
Terms and licenses: Academic/Nonprofit Terms; Industry Terms: Not Available to Industry
Depositor comments: Juxta K mutant neutralizing the juxtamembrane lysine residues. Please visit https://doi.org/10.1101/2023.08.11.551903 for bioRxiv preprint.
How to cite: pFSynWSyt1C2AB(80 JuxtaK-421)msGFP was a gift from Edwin Chapman (Addgene plasmid # 209016 ; http://n2t.net/addgene:209016 ; RRID:Addgene_209016)
